Addgene plasmid #119009: pCAG-BRCA1-RNF169UBD
Purpose: Mammalian expression of a fusion protein of human BRCA1 with the human RNF169 Ubiquitin binding domain and BFP expression
Depositing lab: Ralf Kuehn. Depositing organization: Max-Delbrueck-Centrum fuer Molekulare Medizin (MDC). Publication: Enhancement of CRISPR-Cas9 induced precise gene editing by targeting histone H2A-K15 ubiquitination. Bashir S, Dang T, Rossius J, Wolf J, Kuhn R. BMC Biotechnol. 2020 Oct 23;20(1):57. doi: 10.1186/s12896-020-00650-x. PubMed 33097066.
Backbone
  Vector backbone: Bluescript
  Backbone size w/o insert (bp): 2961
  Total vector size (bp): 12791
  Vector type: Mammalian Expression
Growth in bacteria
  Bacterial resistance: Ampicillin, 100 μg/mL
  Growth temperature: 37°C
  Growth strain: DH5alpha
  Copy number: High Copy
Gene/Insert
  Gene/Insert name: BRCA1
  Species: H. sapiens (human)
  Entrez Gene: BRCA1 (a.k.a. BRCAI, BRCC1, BROVCA1, FANCS, IRIS, PNCA4, PPP1R53, PSCP, RNF53)
  Promoter: CAG
  Cloning method: Restriction Enzyme; 5′ cloning site PacI (not destroyed); 3′ cloning site MluI (not destroyed)
  Sequencing primers: 5′ M13 reverse; 3′ M13 forward
Terms and licenses: Academic/Nonprofit Terms; Industry Terms: Not Available to Industry
How to cite: pCAG-BRCA1-RNF169UBD was a gift from Ralf Kuehn (Addgene plasmid # 119009 ; http://n2t.net/addgene:119009 ; RRID:Addgene_119009)
