[The description below was written by a language model from this plasmid's Addgene catalogue record and pLannotate feature annotations shown in this document.]
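Description:
pCAG-BRCA1-RNF169UBD is a mammalian expression plasmid of about 12.8 kb built on a Bluescript backbone. It is propagated in E. coli through a high-copy ColE1/pUC-type origin and selected with ampicillin via the β-lactamase gene. The backbone also retains an f1 phage origin and remnants of the lac region (lacZα and lacI fragments, lac promoter and operator). It carries no annotated mammalian drug-selection marker or viral elements, so it is suited to delivery by transfection.

The main cassette is driven by the CAG promoter, made up of the CMV immediate-early enhancer, the chicken β-actin promoter and a chimeric β-actin/β-globin intron, which gives strong constitutive expression in many mammalian cell types. It expresses the human BRCA1 coding sequence, followed by a short linker region in which the annotation detects a FLAG-type epitope fragment. A roughly 120 bp segment of human RNF169, corresponding to its ubiquitin-binding domain, comes next, and the cassette ends in a bovine growth hormone polyadenylation signal. Short T7 promoter matches lie upstream of BRCA1 and within the linker. A second, independent cassette uses the EF-1α core promoter with its intron A to express the blue fluorescent protein EBFP2, with its own bGH poly(A) signal, allowing transfected cells to be identified or sorted.

RNF169 is recruited to double-strand breaks by binding RNF168-generated ubiquitin marks on chromatin, so fusing this domain to BRCA1 is presumably intended to direct the repair factor to break sites. The associated publication concerns enhancing precise CRISPR-Cas9 gene editing by targeting histone H2A-K15 ubiquitination. The depositor and repository sequence records agree on the feature content and differ only in numbering origin, a few base pairs in length, the annotated orientation of the f1 origin, and the β-actin promoter being annotated only in the depositor record.
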