Features (pLannotate 1.2.2; 24 found; start..end, strand, type, name):
     38..417     +  enhancer       CMV enhancer: human cytomegalovirus immediate early enhancer
    419..696     +  promoter       chicken β-actin promoter: No description available
    697..1708    +  intron         chimeric intron: chimera between introns from chicken β-actin and rabbit β-globin
   1721..1739    +  promoter       T7 promoter: promoter for bacteriophage T7 RNA polymerase
   1750..7338    +  CDS            BRCA1: BRCA1_HUMAN - Also known as RNF53. Experimental evidence at protein level: Swiss-Prot protein existence level 1. E3 ubiquitin-protein ligase that specifically mediates the formation of 'Lys-6'-linked polyubiquitin chains and plays a central role in DNA repair by facilitating cellular responses to DNA damage (PubMed:12890688, PubMed:14976165, PubMed:16818604, PubMed:17525340, PubMed:12887909, PubMed:10500182, PubMed:19261748). It is unclear whether it also mediates the formation of other types of polyubiquitin chains (PubMed:12890688). The BRCA1-BARD1 heterodimer coordinates a diverse range of
   7391..7409    +  promoter       T7 promoter: promoter for bacteriophage T7 RNA polymerase
   7423..7442    +  CDS            3xFLAG (fragment): three tandem FLAG® epitope tags
   7465..7584    +  CDS            RNF169 (fragment): RN169_HUMAN - Also known as KIAA1991. Experimental evidence at protein level: Swiss-Prot protein existence level 1. Probable E3 ubiquitin-protein ligase that acts as a negative regulator of double-strand breaks (DSBs) repair following DNA damage. Recruited to DSB repair sites by recognizing and binding ubiquitin catalyzed by RNF168 and competes with TP53BP1 and BRCA1 for association with RNF168-modified chromatin, thereby acting as a negative regulator of DSBs repair. E3 ubiquitin-protein ligase activity is not required for regulation of DSBs repair. From Homo sapiens (Human).
   7605..7623    -  misc_feature   MCS (fragment): pBluescript multiple cloning site
   7641..7865    +  polyA_signal   bGH poly(A) signal: bovine growth hormone polyadenylation signal
   7869..7890    +  promoter       SV40 promoter (fragment): SV40 enhancer and early promoter
   7936..8085    +  promoter       EF-1α core promoter (fragment): core promoter for human elongation factor EF-1α
   8086..9024    +  intron         EF-1α intron A: intron upstream of the start codon of human EF-1α
   9065..9781    +  CDS            EBFP2: EBFP2 is a basic (constitutively fluorescent) blue fluorescent protein published in 2007, derived from Aequorea victoria. It is reported to be a rapidly-maturing monomer with moderate acid sensitivity.
   9815..9926    +  polyA_signal   bGH poly(A) signal: bovine growth hormone polyadenylation signal
  10043..10197   +  CDS            lacZα (fragment): LacZα fragment of β-galactosidase; lacZ fragment
  10202..10630   +  rep_origin     f1 ori (sequence partly withheld): f1 bacteriophage origin of replication; arrow indicates direction of (+) strand synthesis
  10683..10787   +  promoter       AmpR promoter: bla
  10788..11648   +  CDS            AmpR: β-lactamase; bla; confers resistance to ampicillin, carbenicillin, and related antibiotics
  11819..12407   +  rep_origin     ori: high-copy-number ColE1/pMB1/pBR322/pUC origin of replication
  12590..12682   +  CDS            lacI (fragment): lac repressor; lacI; The lac repressor binds to the lac operator to inhibit transcription in E. coli. This inhibition can be relieved by adding lactose or isopropyl-β-D-thiogalactopyranoside (IPTG).
  12695..12716   +  protein_bind   CAP binding site: CAP binding activates transcription in the presence of cAMP. E. coli catabolite activator protein
  12731..12761   +  promoter       lac promoter: promoter for the E. coli lac operon
  12765..12787   +  protein_bind   lac operator (fragment): The lac repressor binds to the lac operator to inhibit transcription in E. coli. This inhibition can be relieved by adding lactose or isopropyl-β-D-thiogalactopyranoside (IPTG). lac repressor encoded by lacI
>Addgene plasmid #119009 | pCAG-BRCA1-RNF169UBD | depositor full sequence | sequence record 224976 | pCAG-BRCA1-RNF169UBD sequence 12791 bps
ACAGGAAACAGCTATGACCATGAGGCGCGCCGGATTCGACATTGATTATTGACTAGTTATTAATAGTAAT
CAATTACGGGGTCATTAGTTCATAGCCCATATATGGAGTTCCGCGTTACATAACTTACGGTAAATGGCCC
GCCTGGCTGACCGCCCAACGACCCCCGCCCATTGACGTCAATAATGACGTATGTTCCCATAGTAACGCCA
ATAGGGACTTTCCATTGACGTCAATGGGTGGAGTATTTACGGTAAACTGCCCACTTGGCAGTACATCAAG
TGTATCATATGCCAAGTACGCCCCCTATTGACGTCAATGACGGTAAATGGCCCGCCTGGCATTATGCCCA
GTACATGACCTTATGGGACTTTCCTACTTGGCAGTACATCTACGTATTAGTCATCGCTATTACCATGGTC
GAGGTGAGCCCCACGTTCTGCTTCACTCTCCCCATCTCCCCCCCCTCCCCACCCCCAATTTTGTATTTAT
TTATTTTTTAATTATTTTGTGCAGCGATGGGGGCGGGGGGGGGGGGGGGGCGCGCGCCAGGCGGGGCGGG
GCGGGGCGAGGGGCGGGGCGGGGCGAGGCGGAGAGGTGCGGCGGCAGCCAATCAGAGCGGCGCGCTCCGA
AAGTTTCCTTTTATGGCGAGGCGGCGGCGGCGGCGGCCCTATAAAAAGCGAAGCGCGCGGCGGGCGGGAG
TCGCTGCGTCGCGCCTTCGCCCCGTGCCCCGCTCCGCCGCCGCCTCGCGCCGCCCGCCCCGGCTCTGACT
GACCGCGTTACTCCCACAGGTGAGCGGGCGGGACGGCCCTTCTCCTCCGGGCTGTAATTAGCGCTTGGTT
TAATGACGGCTCGTTTCTTTTCTGTGGCTGCGTGAAAGCCTTAAAGGGCTCCGGGAGGGCCCTTTGTGCG
GGGGGGAGCGGCTCGGGGGGTGCGTGCGTGTGTGTGTGCGTGGGGAGCGCCGCGTGCGGCCCGCGCTGCC
CGGCGGCTGTGAGCGCTGCGGGCGCGGCGCGGGGCTTTGTGCGCTCCGCGTGTGCGCGAGGGGAGCGCGG
CCGGGGGCGGTGCCCCGCGGTGCGGGGGGGCTGCGAGGGGAACAAAGGCTGCGTGCGGGGTGTGTGCGTG
GGGGGGTGAGCAGGGGGTGTGGGCGCGGCGGTCGGGCTGTAACCCCCCCCTGCACCCCCCTCCCCGAGTT
GCTGAGCACGGCCCGGCTTCGGGTGCGGGGCTCCGTGCGGGGCGTGGCGCGGGGCTCGCCGTGCCGGGCG
GGGGGTGGCGGCAGGTGGGGGTGCCGGGCGGGGCGGGGCCGCCTCGGGCCGGGGAGGGCTCGGGGGAGGG
GCGCGGCGGCCCCGGAGCGCCGGCGGCTGTCGAGGCGCGGCGAGCCGCAGCCATTGCCTTTTATGGTAAT
CGTGCGAGAGGGCGCAGGGACTTCCTTTGTCCCAAATCTGGCGGAGCCGAAATCTGGGAGGCGCCGCCGC
ACCCCCTCTAGCGGGCGCGGGCGAAGCGGTGCGGCGCCGGCAGGAAGGAAATGGGCGGGGAGGGCCTTCG
TGCGTCGCCGCGCCGCCGTCCCCTTCTCCATCTCCAGCCTCGGGGCTGCCGCAGGGGGACGGCTGCCTTC
GGGGGGGACGGGGCAGGGCGGGGTTCGGCTTCTGGCGTGTGACCGGCGGCTCTAGAGCCTCTGCTAACCA
TGTTCATGCCTTCTTCTTTTTCCTACAGATCCTTAATTAATAATACGACTCACTATAGGGGCCGCCACCA
TGGATTTATCTGCTCTTCGCGTTGAAGAAGTACAAAATGTCATTAATGCTATGCAGAAAATCTTAGAGTG
TCCCATCTGTCTGGAGTTGATCAAGGAACCTGTCTCCACAAAGTGTGACCACATATTTTGCAAATTTTGC
ATGCTGAAACTTCTCAACCAGAAGAAAGGGCCTTCACAGTGTCCTTTATGTAAGAATGATATAACCAAAA
GGAGCCTACAAGAAAGTACGAGATTTAGTCAACTTGTTGAAGAGCTATTGAAAATCATTTGTGCTTTTCA
GCTTGACACAGGTTTGGAGTATGCAAACAGCTATAATTTTGCAAAAAAGGAAAATAACTCTCCTGAACAT
CTAAAAGATGAAGTTTCTATCATCCAAAGTATGGGCTACAGAAACCGTGCCAAAAGACTTCTACAGAGTG
AACCCGAAAATCCTTCCTTGCAGGAAACCAGTCTCAGTGTCCAACTCTCTAACCTTGGAACTGTGAGAAC
TCTGAGGACAAAGCAGCGGATACAACCTCAAAAGACGTCTGTCTACATTGAATTGGGATCTGATTCTTCT
GAAGATACCGTTAATAAGGCAACTTATTGCAGTGTGGGAGATCAAGAATTGTTACAAATCACCCCTCAAG
GAACCAGGGATGAAATCAGTTTGGATTCTGCAAAAAAGGCTGCTTGTGAATTTTCTGAGACGGATGTAAC
AAATACTGAACATCATCAACCCAGTAATAATGATTTGAACACCACTGAGAAGCGTGCAGCTGAGAGGCAT
CCAGAAAAGTATCAGGGTAGTTCTGTTTCAAACTTGCATGTGGAGCCATGTGGCACAAATACTCATGCCA
GCTCATTACAGCATGAGAACAGCAGTTTATTACTCACTAAAGACAGAATGAATGTAGAAAAGGCTGAATT
CTGTAATAAAAGCAAACAGCCTGGCTTAGCAAGGAGCCAACATAACAGATGGGCTGGAAGTAAGGAAACA
TGTAATGATAGGCGGACTCCCAGCACAGAAAAAAAGGTAGATCTGAATGCTGATCCCCTGTGTGAGAGAA
AAGAATGGAATAAGCAGAAACTGCCATGCTCAGAGAATCCTAGAGATACTGAAGATGTTCCTTGGATAAC
ACTAAATAGCAGCATTCAGAAAGTTAATGAGTGGTTTTCCAGAAGTGATGAACTGTTAGGTTCTGATGAC
TCACATGATGGGGAGTCTGAATCAAATGCCAAAGTAGCTGATGTATTGGACGTTCTAAATGAGGTAGATG
AATATTCTGGTTCTTCAGAGAAAATAGACTTACTGGCCAGTGATCCTCATGAGGCTTTAATATGTAAAAG
TGAAAGAGTTCACTCCAAATCAGTAGAGAGTAATATTGAAGACAAAATATTTGGGAAAACCTATCGGAAG
AAGGCAAGCCTCCCCAACTTAAGCCATGTAACTGAAAATCTAATTATAGGAGCATTTGTTACTGAGCCAC
AGATAATACAAGAGCGTCCCCTCACAAATAAATTAAAGCGTAAAAGGAGACCTACATCAGGCCTTCATCC
TGAGGATTTTATCAAGAAAGCAGATTTGGCAGTTCAAAAGACTCCTGAAATGATAAATCAGGGAACTAAC
CAAACGGAGCAGAATGGTCAAGTGATGAATATTACTAATAGTGGTCATGAGAATAAAACAAAAGGTGATT
CTATTCAGAATGAGAAAAATCCTAACCCAATAGAATCACTCGAAAAAGAATCTGCTTTCAAAACGAAAGC
TGAACCTATAAGCAGCAGTATAAGCAATATGGAACTCGAATTAAATATCCACAATTCAAAAGCACCTAAA
AAGAATAGGCTGAGGAGGAAGTCTTCTACCAGGCATATTCATGCGCTTGAACTAGTAGTCAGTAGAAATC
TAAGCCCACCTAATTGTACTGAATTGCAAATTGATAGTTGTTCTAGCAGTGAAGAGATAAAGAAAAAAAA
GTACAACCAAATGCCAGTCAGGCACAGCAGAAACCTACAACTCATGGAAGGTAAAGAACCTGCAACTGGA
GCCAAGAAGAGTAACAAGCCAAATGAACAGACAAGTAAAAGACATGACAGTGATACTTTCCCAGAGCTGA
AGTTAACAAATGCACCTGGTTCTTTTACTAAGTGTTCAAATACCAGTGAACTTAAAGAATTTGTCAATCC
TAGCCTTCCAAGAGAAGAAAAAGAAGAGAAACTAGAAACAGTTAAAGTGTCTAATAATGCTGAAGACCCC
AAAGATCTCATGTTAAGTGGAGAAAGGGTTTTGCAAACTGAAAGATCTGTAGAGAGTAGCAGTATTTCAC
TGGTACCTGGTACTGATTATGGCACTCAGGAAAGTATCTCGTTACTGGAAGTTAGCACTCTAGGGAAGGC
AAAAACAGAACCAAATAAATGTGTGAGTCAGTGTGCAGCATTTGAAAACCCCAAGGGACTAATTCATGGT
TGTTCCAAAGATAATAGAAATGACACAGAAGGCTTTAAGTATCCATTGGGACATGAAGTTAACCACAGTC
GGGAAACAAGCATAGAAATGGAAGAAAGTGAACTTGATGCTCAGTATTTGCAGAATACATTCAAGGTTTC
AAAGCGCCAGTCATTTGCTCTGTTTTCAAATCCAGGAAATGCAGAAGAGGAATGTGCAACATTCTCTGCC
CACTCTGGGTCCTTAAAGAAACAAAGTCCAAAAGTCACTTTTGAATGTGAACAAAAGGAAGAAAATCAAG
GAAAGAATGAGTCTAATATCAAGCCTGTACAGACAGTTAATATCACTGCAGGCTTTCCTGTGGTTGGTCA
GAAAGATAAGCCAGTTGATAATGCCAAATGTAGTATCAAAGGAGGCTCTAGGTTTTGTCTATCATCTCAG
TTCAGAGGCAACGAAACTGGACTCATTACTCCAAATAAACATGGACTTTTACAAAACCCATATCGTATAC
CACCACTTTTTCCCATCAAGTCATTTGTTAAAACTAAATGTAAGAAAAATCTGCTAGAGGAAAACTTTGA
GGAACATTCAATGTCACCTGAAAGAGAAATGGGAAATGAGAACATTCCAAGTACAGTGAGCACAATTAGC
CGTAATAACATTAGAGAAAATGTTTTTAAAGGAGCCAGCTCAAGCAATATTAATGAAGTAGGTTCCAGTA
CTAATGAAGTGGGCTCCAGTATTAATGAAATAGGTTCCAGTGATGAAAACATTCAAGCAGAACTAGGTAG
AAACAGAGGGCCAAAATTGAATGCTATGCTTAGATTAGGGGTTTTGCAACCTGAGGTCTATAAACAAAGT
CTTCCTGGAAGTAATTGTAAGCATCCTGAAATAAAAAAGCAAGAATATGAAGAAGTAGTTCAGACTGTTA
ATACAGATTTCTCTCCATATCTGATTTCAGATAACTTAGAACAGCCTATGGGAAGTAGTCATACATCTCA
GGTTTGTTCTGAGACACCTGATGACCTGTTAGATGATGGTGAAATAAAGGAAGATACTAGTTTTGCTGAA
AATGACATTAAGGAAAGTTCTGCTGTTTTTAGCAAAAGCGTCCAGAGAGGAGAGCTTAGCAGGAGTCCTA
GCCCTTTCACCCATACACATTTGGCTCAGGGTTACCGAAGAGGGGCCAAGAAATTAGAGTCCTCAGAAGA
GAACTTATCTAGTGAGGATGAAGAGCTTCCCTGCTTCCAACACTTGTTATTTGGTAAAGTAAACAATATA
CCTTCTCAGTCTACTAGGCATAGCACCGTTGCTACCGAGTGTCTGTCTAAGAACACAGAGGAGAATTTAT
TATCATTGAAGAATAGCTTAAATGACTGCAGTAACCAGGTAATATTGGCAAAGGCATCTCAGGAACATCA
CCTTAGTGAGGAAACAAAATGTTCTGCTAGCTTGTTTTCTTCACAGTGCAGTGAATTGGAAGACTTGACT
GCAAATACAAACACCCAGGATCCTTTCTTGATTGGTTCTTCCAAACAAATGAGGCATCAGTCTGAAAGCC
AGGGAGTTGGTCTGAGTGACAAGGAATTGGTTTCAGATGATGAAGAAAGAGGAACGGGCTTGGAAGAAAA
TAATCAAGAAGAGCAAAGCATGGATTCAAACTTAGGTGAAGCAGCATCTGGGTGTGAGAGTGAAACAAGC
GTCTCTGAAGACTGCTCAGGGCTATCCTCTCAGAGTGACATTTTAACCACTCAGCAGAGGGATACCATGC
AACATAACCTGATAAAGCTCCAGCAGGAAATGGCTGAACTAGAAGCTGTGTTAGAACAGCATGGGAGCCA
GCCTTCTAACAGCTACCCTAGTATAATCAGTGACTCTTCTGCCCTTGAGGACCTGCGAAATCCAGAACAA
AGCACATCAGAAAAAGCAGTATTAACTTCACAGAAAAGTAGTGAATACCCTATAAGCCAGAATCCAGAAG
GCCTTTCTGCTGACAAGTTTGAGGTGTCTGCAGATAGTTCTACCAGTAAAAATAAAGAACCAGGAGTGGA
AAGGTCATCCCCTTCTAAATGCCCATCATTAGATGATAGGTGGTACATGCACAGTTGCTCTGGGAGTCTT
CAGAATAGAAACTACCCATCTCAAGAGGAGCTCATTAAGGTTGTTGATGTGGAGGAGCAACAGCTGGAAG
AGTCTGGGCCACACGATTTGACGGAAACATCTTACTTGCCAAGGCAAGATCTAGAGGGAACCCCTTACCT
GGAATCTGGAATCAGCCTCTTCTCTGATGACCCTGAATCTGATCCTTCTGAAGACAGAGCCCCAGAGTCA
GCTCGTGTTGGCAACATACCATCTTCAACCTCTGCATTGAAAGTTCCCCAATTGAAAGTTGCAGAATCTG
CCCAGGGTCCAGCTGCTGCTCATACTACTGATACTGCTGGGTATAATGCAATGGAAGAAAGTGTGAGCAG
GGAGAAGCCAGAATTGACAGCTTCAACAGAAAGGGTCAACAAAAGAATGTCCATGGTGGTGTCTGGCCTG
ACCCCAGAAGAATTTATGCTCGTGTACAAGTTTGCCAGAAAACACCACATCACTTTAACTAATCTAATTA
CTGAAGAGACTACTCATGTTGTTATGAAAACAGATGCTGAGTTTGTGTGTGAACGGACACTGAAATATTT
TCTAGGAATTGCGGGAGGAAAATGGGTAGTTAGCTATTTCTGGGTGACCCAGTCTATTAAAGAAAGAAAA
ATGCTGAATGAGCATGATTTTGAAGTCAGAGGAGATGTGGTCAATGGAAGAAACCACCAAGGTCCAAAGC
GAGCAAGAGAATCCCAGGACAGAAAGATCTTCAGGGGGCTAGAAATCTGTTGCTATGGGCCCTTCACCAA
CATGCCCACAGATCAACTGGAATGGATGGTACAGCTGTGTGGTGCTTCTGTGGTGAAGGAGCTTTCATCA
TTCACCCTTGGCACAGGTGTCCACCCAATTGTGGTTGTGCAGCCAGATGCCTGGACAGAGGACAATGGCT
TCCATGCAATTGGGCAGATGTGTGAGGCACCTGTGGTGACCCGAGAGTGGGTGTTGGACAGTGTAGCACT
CTACCAGTGCCAGGAGCTGGACACCTACCTGATACCCCAGATCCCCCACAGCCACTACGGAGGAGGTGGA
AGCGGAGGAGGAGGAAGCGGAGGAGGAGGTAGCCGATTAATAATACGACTCACTATAGGGGCCACCATGG
ACTACAAGGATGACGACGATAAAAAGCTTCAGCAAGAGGAAGAAGACCGACAGTTGGCTCTGCAGTTGCA
GCGCATGTTCGACAATGAGAGGCGGACTGTGAGCCGGCGAAAAGGAAGTGTGGATCAGTATCTCCTACGG
TCCAGCAACATGGCCGGGGCCAAGTAGACGCGTAAATGATTGCAGATCCACTAGTTCTAGAGCTCGCTGA
TCAGCCTCGACTGTGCCTTCTAGTTGCCAGCCATCTGTTGTTTGCCCCTCCCCCGTGCCTTCCTTGACCC
TGGAAGGTGCCACTCCCACTGTCCTTTCCTAATAAAATGAGGAAATTGCATCGCATTGTCTGAGTAGGTG
TCATTCTATTCTGGGGGGTGGGGTGGGGCAGGACAGCAAGGGGGAGGATTGGGAAGACAATAGCAGGCAT
GCTGGGGATGCGGTGGGCTCTATGGCTTCTGAGGCGGAAAGAACCAGCTGGGGCTCGAGATCCACTAGTT
CTAGCCTCGAGGCTAGAGCGGCCCCGGTGCCTAGAGAAGGTGGCGCGGGGTAAACTGGGAAAGTGATGTC
GTGTACTGGCTCCGCCTTTTTCCCGAGGGTGGGGGAGAACCGTATATAAGTGCAGTAGTCGCCGTGAACG
TTCTTTTTCGCAACGGGTTTGCCGCCAGAACACAGGTAAGTGCCGTGTGTGGTTCCCGCGGGCCTGGCCT
CTTTACGGGTTATGGCCCTTGCGTGCCTTGAATTACTTCCACCTGGCTGCAGTACGTGATTCTTGATCCC
GAGCTTCGGGTTGGAAGTGGGTGGGAGAGTTCGAGGCCTTGCGCTTAAGGAGCCCCTTCGCCTCGTGCTT
GAGTTGAGGCCTGGCCTGGGCGCTGGGGCCGCCGCGTGCGAATCTGGTGGCACCTTCGCGCCTGTCTCGC
TGCTTTCGATAAGTCTCTAGCCATTTAAAATTTTTGATGACCTGCTGCGACGCTTTTTTTCTGGCAAGAT
AGTCTTGTAAATGCGGGCCAAGATCTGCACACTGGTATTTCGGTTTTTGGGGCCGCGGGCGGCGACGGGG
CCCGTGCGTCCCAGCGCACATGTTCGGCGAGGCGGGGCCTGCGAGCGCGGCCACCGAGAATCGGACGGGG
GTAGTCTCAAGCTGGCCGGCCTGCTCTGGTGCCTGGCCTCGCGCCGCCGTGTATCGCCCCGCCCTGGGCG
GCAAGGCTGGCCCGGTCGGCACCAGTTGCGTGAGCGGAAAGATGGCCGCTTCCCGGCCCTGCTGCAGGGA
GCTCAAAATGGAGGACGCGGCGCTCGGGAGAGCGGGCGGGTGAGTCACCCACACAAAGGAAAAGGGCCTT
TCCGTCCTCAGCCGTCGCTTCATGTGACTCCACGGAGTACCGGGCGCCGTCCAGGCACCTCGATTAGTTC
TCGAGCTTTTGGAGTACGTCGTCTTTAGGTTGGGGGGAGGGGTTTTATGCGATGGAGTTTCCCCACACTG
AGTGGGTGGAGACTGAAGTTAGGCCAGCTTGGCACTTGATGTAATTCTCCTTGGAATTTGCCCTTTTTGA
GTTTGGATCTTGGTTCATTCTCAAGCCTCAGACAGTGGTTCAAAGTTTTTTTCTTCCATTTCAGGTGTCG
TGAGCGATCGCATCGACAGTGTTTAAACGCCACCATGGTGAGCAAGGGCGAGGAGCTGTTCACCGGGGTG
GTGCCCATCCTGGTCGAGCTGGACGGCGACGTAAACGGCCACAAGTTCAGCGTGAGGGGCGAGGGCGAGG
GCGATGCCACCAACGGCAAGCTGACCCTGAAGTTCATCTGCACCACCGGCAAGCTGCCCGTGCCCTGGCC
CACCCTCGTGACCACCCTGAGCCACGGCGTGCAGTGCTTCGCCCGCTACCCCGACCACATGAAGCAGCAC
GACTTCTTCAAGTCCGCCATGCCCGAAGGCTACGTCCAGGAGCGCACCATCTTCTTCAAGGACGACGGCA
CCTACAAGACCCGCGCCGAGGTGAAGTTCGAGGGCGACACCCTGGTGAACCGCATCGAGCTGAAGGGCGT
CGACTTCAAGGAGGACGGCAACATCCTGGGGCACAAGCTGGAGTACAACTTCAACAGCCACAACATCTAT
ATCATGGCCGTCAAGCAGAAGAACGGCATCAAGGTGAACTTCAAGATCCGCCACAACGTGGAGGACGGCA
GCGTGCAGCTCGCCGACCACTACCAGCAGAACACCCCCATCGGCGACGGCCCCGTGCTGCTGCCCGACAG
CCACTACCTGAGCACCCAGTCCGTGCTGAGCAAAGACCCCAACGAGAAGCGCGATCACATGGTCCTGCTG
GAGTTCCGCACCGCCGCCGGGATCACTCTCGGCATGGACGAGCTGTACAAGTGAGAATTCCTAGAGCTCG
CTGATCAGCCTCGACTGTGCCTTCTAGTTGCCAGCCATCTGTTGTTTGCCCCTCCCCCGTGCCTTCCTTG
ACCCTGGAAGGTGCCACTCCCACTGTCCTTTCCTAATAAAATGAGGAAATTGCATCGCATTGTCTGAGTA
GGTGTCATTCTATTCTGGGGGGTGGGGTGGGGCAGGACAGCAAGGGGGAGGATTGGGAAGAGAATAGCAG
GCATGCGTTTAAACATTAGTCGACAGGGCCGCCACTGGCCGTCGTTTTACAACGTCGTGACTGGGAAAAC
CCTGGCGTTACCCAACTTAATCGCCTTGCAGCACATCCCCCTTTCGCCAGCTGGCGTAATAGCGAAGAGG
CCCGCACCGATCGCCCTTCCCAACAGTTGCGCAGCCTGAATGGCGAATGGG
[124 nt withheld, positions 10202-10325]
C
[91 nt withheld, positions 10327-10417]
A
[49 nt withheld, positions 10419-10467]
CCTTTGACGTTGGAGTCCACGTTCTTT
[37 nt withheld, positions 10495-10531]
ACCCTATCTCGGTCTATTCTTTTGATTTATAAGGGATTTTGCCGATTTCGGCCTATTGGTTAAAAAATGA
GCTGATTTAACAAAAATTTAACGCGAATTTTAACAAAATATTAACGCTTACAATTTAGGTGGCACTTTTC
GGGGAAATGTGCGCGGAACCCCTATTTGTTTATTTTTCTAAATACATTCAAATATGTATCCGCTCATGAG
ACAATAACCCTGATAAATGCTTCAATAATATTGAAAAAGGAAGAGTATGAGTATTCAACATTTCCGTGTC
GCCCTTATTCCCTTTTTTGCGGCATTTTGCCTTCCTGTTTTTGCTCACCCAGAAACGCTGGTGAAAGTAA
AAGATGCTGAAGATCAGTTGGGTGCACGAGTGGGTTACATCGAACTGGATCTCAACAGCGGTAAGATCCT
TGAGAGTTTTCGCCCCGAAGAACGTTTTCCAATGATGAGCACTTTTAAAGTTCTGCTATGTGGCGCGGTA
TTATCCCGTATTGACGCCGGGCAAGAGCAACTCGGTCGCCGCATACACTATTCTCAGAATGACTTGGTTG
AGTACTCACCAGTCACAGAAAAGCATCTTACGGATGGCATGACAGTAAGAGAATTATGCAGTGCTGCCAT
AACCATGAGTGATAACACTGCGGCCAACTTACTTCTGACAACGATCGGAGGACCGAAGGAGCTAACCGCT
TTTTTGCACAACATGGGGGATCATGTAACTCGCCTTGATCGTTGGGAACCGGAGCTGAATGAAGCCATAC
CAAACGACGAGCGTGACACCACGATGCCTGTAGCAATGGCAACAACGTTGCGCAAACTATTAACTGGCGA
ACTACTTACTCTAGCTTCCCGGCAACAATTAATAGACTGGATGGAGGCGGATAAAGTTGCAGGACCACTT
CTGCGCTCGGCCCTTCCGGCTGGCTGGTTTATTGCTGATAAATCTGGAGCCGGTGAGCGTGGGTCTCGCG
GTATCATTGCAGCACTGGGGCCAGATGGTAAGCCCTCCCGTATCGTAGTTATCTACACGACGGGGAGTCA
GGCAACTATGGATGAACGAAATAGACAGATCGCTGAGATAGGTGCCTCACTGATTAAGCATTGGTAACTG
TCAGACCAAGTTTACTCATATATACTTTAGATTGATTTAAAACTTCATTTTTAATTTAAAAGGATCTAGG
TGAAGATCCTTTTTGATAATCTCATGACCAAAATCCCTTAACGTGAGTTTTCGTTCCACTGAGCGTCAGA
CCCCGTAGAAAAGATCAAAGGATCTTCTTGAGATCCTTTTTTTCTGCGCGTAATCTGCTGCTTGCAAACA
AAAAAACCACCGCTACCAGCGGTGGTTTGTTTGCCGGATCAAGAGCTACCAACTCTTTTTCCGAAGGTAA
CTGGCTTCAGCAGAGCGCAGATACCAAATACTGTCCTTCTAGTGTAGCCGTAGTTAGGCCACCACTTCAA
GAACTCTGTAGCACCGCCTACATACCTCGCTCTGCTAATCCTGTTACCAGTGGCTGCTGCCAGTGGCGAT
AAGTCGTGTCTTACCGGGTTGGACTCAAGACGATAGTTACCGGATAAGGCGCAGCGGTCGGGCTGAACGG
GGGGTTCGTGCACACAGCCCAGCTTGGAGCGAACGACCTACACCGAACTGAGATACCTACAGCGTGAGCT
ATGAGAAAGCGCCACGCTTCCCGAAGGGAGAAAGGCGGACAGGTATCCGGTAAGCGGCAGGGTCGGAACA
GGAGAGCGCACGAGGGAGCTTCCAGGGGGAAACGCCTGGTATCTTTATAGTCCTGTCGGGTTTCGCCACC
TCTGACTTGAGCGTCGATTTTTGTGATGCTCGTCAGGGGGGCGGAGCCTATGGAAAAACGCCAGCAACGC
GGCCTTTTTACGGTTCCTGGCCTTTTGCTGGCCTTTTGCTCACATGTTCTTTCCTGCGTTATCCCCTGAT
TCTGTGGATAACCGTATTACCGCCTTTGAGTGAGCTGATACCGCTCGCCGCAGCCGAACGACCGAGCGCA
GCGAGTCAGTGAGCGAGGAAGCGGAAGAGCGCCCAATACGCAAACCGCCTCTCCCCGCGCGTTGGCCGAT
TCATTAATGCAGCTGGCACGACAGGTTTCCCGACTGGAAAGCGGGCAGTGAGCGCAACGCAATTAATGTG
AGTTAGCTCACTCATTAGGCACCCCAGGCTTTACACTTTATGCTTCCGGCTCGTATGTTGTGTGGAATTG
TGAGCGGATAACAATTTCAC
