Features (pLannotate 1.2.2; 23 found; start..end, strand, type, name):
      3..95      +  CDS            lacI (fragment): lac repressor; lacI; The lac repressor binds to the lac operator to inhibit transcription in E. coli. This inhibition can be relieved by adding lactose or isopropyl-β-D-thiogalactopyranoside (IPTG).
    108..129     +  protein_bind   CAP binding site: CAP binding activates transcription in the presence of cAMP. E. coli catabolite activator protein
    144..174     +  promoter       lac promoter: promoter for the E. coli lac operon
    178..200     +  protein_bind   lac operator (fragment): The lac repressor binds to the lac operator to inhibit transcription in E. coli. This inhibition can be relieved by adding lactose or isopropyl-β-D-thiogalactopyranoside (IPTG). lac repressor encoded by lacI
    242..621     +  enhancer       CMV enhancer: human cytomegalovirus immediate early enhancer
    901..1917    +  intron         chimeric intron: chimera between introns from chicken β-actin and rabbit β-globin
   1930..1948    +  promoter       T7 promoter: promoter for bacteriophage T7 RNA polymerase
   1959..7547    +  CDS            BRCA1: BRCA1_HUMAN - Also known as RNF53. Experimental evidence at protein level: Swiss-Prot protein existence level 1. E3 ubiquitin-protein ligase that specifically mediates the formation of 'Lys-6'-linked polyubiquitin chains and plays a central role in DNA repair by facilitating cellular responses to DNA damage (PubMed:12890688, PubMed:14976165, PubMed:16818604, PubMed:17525340, PubMed:12887909, PubMed:10500182, PubMed:19261748). It is unclear whether it also mediates the formation of other types of polyubiquitin chains (PubMed:12890688). The BRCA1-BARD1 heterodimer coordinates a diverse range of
   7600..7618    +  promoter       T7 promoter: promoter for bacteriophage T7 RNA polymerase
   7632..7651    +  CDS            3xFLAG (fragment): three tandem FLAG® epitope tags
   7674..7793    +  CDS            RNF169 (fragment): RN169_HUMAN - Also known as KIAA1991. Experimental evidence at protein level: Swiss-Prot protein existence level 1. Probable E3 ubiquitin-protein ligase that acts as a negative regulator of double-strand breaks (DSBs) repair following DNA damage. Recruited to DSB repair sites by recognizing and binding ubiquitin catalyzed by RNF168 and competes with TP53BP1 and BRCA1 for association with RNF168-modified chromatin, thereby acting as a negative regulator of DSBs repair. E3 ubiquitin-protein ligase activity is not required for regulation of DSBs repair. From Homo sapiens (Human).
   7814..7832    -  misc_feature   MCS (fragment): pBluescript multiple cloning site
   7850..8074    +  polyA_signal   bGH poly(A) signal: bovine growth hormone polyadenylation signal
   8078..8099    +  promoter       SV40 promoter (fragment): SV40 enhancer and early promoter
   8145..8294    +  promoter       EF-1α core promoter (fragment): core promoter for human elongation factor EF-1α
   8295..9233    +  intron         EF-1α intron A: intron upstream of the start codon of human EF-1α
   9274..9990    +  CDS            EBFP2: EBFP2 is a basic (constitutively fluorescent) blue fluorescent protein published in 2007, derived from Aequorea victoria. It is reported to be a rapidly-maturing monomer with moderate acid sensitivity.
  10024..10135   +  polyA_signal   bGH poly(A) signal: bovine growth hormone polyadenylation signal
  10252..10406   +  CDS            lacZα (fragment): LacZα fragment of β-galactosidase; lacZ fragment
  10437..10865   -  rep_origin     f1 ori (sequence partly withheld): f1 bacteriophage origin of replication; arrow indicates direction of (+) strand synthesis
  10892..10996   +  promoter       AmpR promoter: bla
  10997..11857   +  CDS            AmpR: β-lactamase; bla; confers resistance to ampicillin, carbenicillin, and related antibiotics
  12028..12616   +  rep_origin     ori: high-copy-number ColE1/pMB1/pBR322/pUC origin of replication
>Addgene plasmid #119009 | pCAG-BRCA1-RNF169UBD | addgene full sequence | sequence record 232965 | Addgene Partial NGS Result
GAGCGCCCAATACGCAAACCGCCTCTCCCCGCGCGTTGGCCGATTCATTAATGCAGCTGGCACGACAGGT
TTCCCGACTGGAAAGCGGGCAGTGAGCGCAACGCAATTAATGTGAGTTAGCTCACTCATTAGGCACCCCA
GGCTTTACACTTTATGCTTCCGGCTCGTATGTTGTGTGGAATTGTGAGCGGATAACAATTTCACACAGGA
AACAGCTATGACCATGAGGCGCGCCGGATTCGACATTGATTATTGACTAGTTATTAATAGTAATCAATTA
CGGGGTCATTAGTTCATAGCCCATATATGGAGTTCCGCGTTACATAACTTACGGTAAATGGCCCGCCTGG
CTGACCGCCCAACGACCCCCGCCCATTGACGTCAATAATGACGTATGTTCCCATAGTAACGCCAATAGGG
ACTTTCCATTGACGTCAATGGGTGGAGTATTTACGGTAAACTGCCCACTTGGCAGTACATCAAGTGTATC
ATATGCCAAGTACGCCCCCTATTGACGTCAATGACGGTAAATGGCCCGCCTGGCATTATGCCCAGTACAT
GACCTTATGGGACTTTCCTACTTGGCAGTACATCTACGTATTAGTCATCGCTATTACCATGGTCGAGGTG
AGCCCCACGTTCTGCTTCACTCTCCCCATCTCCCCCCCCTCCCCACCCCCAATTTTGTATTTATTTATTT
TTTAATTATTTTGTGCAGCGATGGGGGCGGGGGGGGGGGGGGGGCGCGCGCCAGGSGGGGSGGGGSGGGG
SGRGGGGGGGGGSGGGGSGRGGSGGRGRGGKGSGGCGGCAGCCAATCAGAGCGGCGCGCTCCGAAAGTTT
CCTTTTATGGCGAGGCGGCGGCGGCGGCGGCCCTATAAAAAGCGAAGCGCGCGGCGGGCGGGAGTCGCTG
CGCGCTGCCTTCGCCCCGTGCCCCGCTCCGCCGCCGCCTCGCGCCGCCCGCCCCGGCTCTGACTGACCGC
GTTACTCCCACAGGTGAGCGGGCGGGACGGCCCTTCTCCTCCGGGCTGTAATTAGCGCTTGGTTTAATGA
CGGCTTGTTTCTTTTCTGTGGCTGCGTGAAAGCCTTGAGGGGCTCCGGGAGGGCCCTTTGTGCGGGGGGA
GCGGCTCGGGGGGTGCGTGCGTGTGTGTGTGCGTGGGGAGCGCCGCGTGCGGCTCCGCGCTGCCCGGCGG
CTGTGAGCGCTGCGGGCGCGGCGCGGGGCTTTGTGCGCTCCGCAGTGTGCGCGAGGGGAGCGCGGCCGGG
GGCGGTGCCCCGCGGTGCGGGGGGGGCTGCGAGGGGAACAAAGGCTGCGTGCGGGGTGTGTGCGTGGGGG
GGTGAGCAGGGGGTGTGGGCGCGTCGGTCGGGCTGCAACCCCCCCTGCACCCCCCTCCCCGAGTTGCTGA
GCACGGCCCGGCTTCGGGTGCGGGGCTCCGTACGGGGCGTGGCGCGGGGCTCGCCGTGCCGGGCGGGGGG
TGGCGGCAGGTGGGGGTGCCGGGCGGGGCGGGGCCGCCYCGGGCCGGGGRGGGCTCGGGGGRGGGGCGCG
GCGGCCCCCGGAGCGCCGGCGGCTGTCGAGGCGCGGCGAGCCGCAGCCATTGCCTTTTATGGTAATCGTG
CGAGAGGGCGCAGGGACTTCCTTTGTCCCAAATCTGTGCGGAGCCGAAATCTGGGAGGCGCCGCCGCACC
CCCTCTAGCGGGCGCGGGGCGAAGCGGTGCGGCGCCGGCAGGAAGGAAATGGGCGGGGAGGGCCTTCGTG
CGTCGCCGCGCCGCCGTCCCCTTCTCCCTCTCCAGCCTCGGGGCTGTCCGCGGGGGGACGGCTGCCTTCG
GGGGGGACGGGGCAGGGCGGGGTTCGGCTTCTGGCGTGTGACCGGCGGCTCTAGAGCCTCTGCTAACCAT
GTTCATGCCTTCTTCTTTTTCCTACAGATCCTTAATTAATAATACGACTCACTATAGGGGCCGCCACCAT
GGATTTATCTGCTCTTCGCGTTGAAGAAGTACAAAATGTCATTAATGCTATGCAGAAAATCTTAGAGTGT
CCCATCTGTCTGGAGTTGATCAAGGAACCTGTCTCCACAAAGTGTGACCACATATTTTGCAAATTTTGCA
TGCTGAAACTTCTCAACCAGAAGAAAGGGCCTTCACAGTGTCCTTTATGTAAGAATGATATAACCAAAAG
GAGCCTACAAGAAAGTACGAGATTTAGTCAACTTGTTGAAGAGCTATTGAAAATCATTTGTGCTTTTCAG
CTTGACACAGGTTTGGAGTATGCAAACAGCTATAATTTTGCAAAAAAGGAAAATAACTCTCCTGAACATC
TAAAAGATGAAGTTTCTATCATCCAAAGTATGGGCTACAGAAACCGTGCCAAAAGACTTCTACAGAGTGA
ACCCGAAAATCCTTCCTTGCAGGAAACCAGTCTCAGTGTCCAACTCTCTAACCTTGGAACTGTGAGAACT
CTGAGGACAAAGCAGCGGATACAACCTCAAAAGACGTCTGTCTACATTGAATTGGGATCTGATTCTTCTG
AAGATACCGTTAATAAGGCAACTTATTGCAGTGTGGGAGATCAAGAATTGTTACAAATCACCCCTCAAGG
AACCAGGGATGAAATCAGTTTGGATTCTGCAAAAAAGGCTGCTTGTGAATTTTCTGAGACGGATGTAACA
AATACTGAACATCATCAACCCAGTAATAATGATTTGAACACCACTGAGAAGCGTGCAGCTGAGAGGCATC
CAGAAAAGTATCAGGGTAGTTCTGTTTCAAACTTGCATGTGGAGCCATGTGGCACAAATACTCATGCCAG
CTCATTACAGCATGAGAACAGCAGTTTATTACTCACTAAAGACAGAATGAATGTAGAAAAGGCTGAATTC
TGTAATAAAAGCAAACAGCCTGGCTTAGCAAGGAGCCAACATAACAGATGGGCTGGAAGTAAGGAAACAT
GTAATGATAGGCGGACTCCCAGCACAGAAAAAAAGGTAGATCTGAATGCTGATCCCCTGTGTGAGAGAAA
AGAATGGAATAAGCAGAAACTGCCATGCTCAGAGAATCCTAGAGATACTGAAGATGTTCCTTGGATAACA
CTAAATAGCAGCATTCAGAAAGTTAATGAGTGGTTTTCCAGAAGTGATGAACTGTTAGGTTCTGATGACT
CACATGATGGGGAGTCTGAATCAAATGCCAAAGTAGCTGATGTATTGGACGTTCTAAATGAGGTAGATGA
ATATTCTGGTTCTTCAGAGAAAATAGACTTACTGGCCAGTGATCCTCATGAGGCTTTAATATGTAAAAGT
GAAAGAGTTCACTCCAAATCAGTAGAGAGTAATATTGAAGACAAAATATTTGGGAAAACCTATCGGAAGA
AGGCAAGCCTCCCCAACTTAAGCCATGTAACTGAAAATCTAATTATAGGAGCATTTGTTACTGAGCCACA
GATAATACAAGAGCGTCCCCTCACAAATAAATTAAAGCGTAAAAGGAGACCTACATCAGGCCTTCATCCT
GAGGATTTTATCAAGAAAGCAGATTTGGCAGTTCAAAAGACTCCTGAAATGATAAATCAGGGAACTAACC
AAACGGAGCAGAATGGTCAAGTGATGAATATTACTAATAGTGGTCATGAGAATAAAACAAAAGGTGATTC
TATTCAGAATGAGAAAAATCCTAACCCAATAGAATCACTCGAAAAAGAATCTGCTTTCAAAACGAAAGCT
GAACCTATAAGCAGCAGTATAAGCAATATGGAACTCGAATTAAATATCCACAATTCAAAAGCACCTAAAA
AGAATAGGCTGAGGAGGAAGTCTTCTACCAGGCATATTCATGCGCTTGAACTAGTAGTCAGTAGAAATCT
AAGCCCACCTAATTGTACTGAATTGCAAATTGATAGTTGTTCTAGCAGTGAAGAGATAAAGAAAAAAAAG
TACAACCAAATGCCAGTCAGGCACAGCAGAAACCTACAACTCATGGAAGGTAAAGAACCTGCAACTGGAG
CCAAGAAGAGTAACAAGCCAAATGAACAGACAAGTAAAAGACATGACAGTGATACTTTCCCAGAGCTGAA
GTTAACAAATGCACCTGGTTCTTTTACTAAGTGTTCAAATACCAGTGAACTTAAAGAATTTGTCAATCCT
AGCCTTCCAAGAGAAGAAAAAGAAGAGAAACTAGAAACAGTTAAAGTGTCTAATAATGCTGAAGACCCCA
AAGATCTCATGTTAAGTGGAGAAAGGGTTTTGCAAACTGAAAGATCTGTAGAGAGTAGCAGTATTTCACT
GGTACCTGGTACTGATTATGGCACTCAGGAAAGTATCTCGTTACTGGAAGTTAGCACTCTAGGGAAGGCA
AAAACAGAACCAAATAAATGTGTGAGTCAGTGTGCAGCATTTGAAAACCCCAAGGGACTAATTCATGGTT
GTTCCAAAGATAATAGAAATGACACAGAAGGCTTTAAGTATCCATTGGGACATGAAGTTAACCACAGTCG
GGAAACAAGCATAGAAATGGAAGAAAGTGAACTTGATGCTCAGTATTTGCAGAATACATTCAAGGTTTCA
AAGCGCCAGTCATTTGCTCTGTTTTCAAATCCAGGAAATGCAGAAGAGGAATGTGCAACATTCTCTGCCC
ACTCTGGGTCCTTAAAGAAACAAAGTCCAAAAGTCACTTTTGAATGTGAACAAAAGGAAGAAAATCAAGG
AAAGAATGAGTCTAATATCAAGCCTGTACAGACAGTTAATATCACTGCAGGCTTTCCTGTGGTTGGTCAG
AAAGATAAGCCAGTTGATAATGCCAAATGTAGTATCAAAGGAGGCTCTAGGTTTTGTCTATCATCTCAGT
TCAGAGGCAACGAAACTGGACTCATTACTCCAAATAAACATGGACTTTTACAAAACCCATATCGTATACC
ACCACTTTTTCCCATCAAGTCATTTGTTAAAACTAAATGTAAGAAAAATCTGCTAGAGGAAAACTTTGAG
GAACATTCAATGTCACCTGAAAGAGAAATGGGAAATGAGAACATTCCAAGTACAGTGAGCACAATTAGCC
GTAATAACATTAGAGAAAATGTTTTTAAAGGAGCCAGCTCAAGCAATATTAATGAAGTAGGTTCCAGTAC
TAATGAAGTGGGCTCCAGTATTAATGAAATAGGTTCCAGTGATGAAAACATTCAAGCAGAACTAGGTAGA
AACAGAGGGCCAAAATTGAATGCTATGCTTAGATTAGGGGTTTTGCAACCTGAGGTCTATAAACAAAGTC
TTCCTGGAAGTAATTGTAAGCATCCTGAAATAAAAAAGCAAGAATATGAAGAAGTAGTTCAGACTGTTAA
TACAGATTTCTCTCCATATCTGATTTCAGATAACTTAGAACAGCCTATGGGAAGTAGTCATACATCTCAG
GTTTGTTCTGAGACACCTGATGACCTGTTAGATGATGGTGAAATAAAGGAAGATACTAGTTTTGCTGAAA
ATGACATTAAGGAAAGTTCTGCTGTTTTTAGCAAAAGCGTCCAGAGAGGAGAGCTTAGCAGGAGTCCTAG
CCCTTTCACCCATACACATTTGGCTCAGGGTTACCGAAGAGGGGCCAAGAAATTAGAGTCCTCAGAAGAG
AACTTATCTAGTGAGGATGAAGAGCTTCCCTGCTTCCAACACTTGTTATTTGGTAAAGTAAACAATATAC
CTTCTCAGTCTACTAGGCATAGCACCGTTGCTACCGAGTGTCTGTCTAAGAACACAGAGGAGAATTTATT
ATCATTGAAGAATAGCTTAAATGACTGCAGTAACCAGGTAATATTGGCAAAGGCATCTCAGGAACATCAC
CTTAGTGAGGAAACAAAATGTTCTGCTAGCTTGTTTTCTTCACAGTGCAGTGAATTGGAAGACTTGACTG
CAAATACAAACACCCAGGATCCTTTCTTGATTGGTTCTTCCAAACAAATGAGGCATCAGTCTGAAAGCCA
GGGAGTTGGTCTGAGTGACAAGGAATTGGTTTCAGATGATGAAGAAAGAGGAACGGGCTTGGAAGAAAAT
AATCAAGAAGAGCAAAGCATGGATTCAAACTTAGGTGAAGCAGCATCTGGGTGTGAGAGTGAAACAAGCG
TCTCTGAAGACTGCTCAGGGCTATCCTCTCAGAGTGACATTTTAACCACTCAGCAGAGGGATACCATGCA
ACATAACCTGATAAAGCTCCAGCAGGAAATGGCTGAACTAGAAGCTGTGTTAGAACAGCATGGGAGCCAG
CCTTCTAACAGCTACCCTAGTATAATCAGTGACTCTTCTGCCCTTGAGGACCTGCGAAATCCAGAACAAA
GCACATCAGAAAAAGCAGTATTAACTTCACAGAAAAGTAGTGAATACCCTATAAGCCAGAATCCAGAAGG
CCTTTCTGCTGACAAGTTTGAGGTGTCTGCAGATAGTTCTACCAGTAAAAATAAAGAACCAGGAGTGGAA
AGGTCATCCCCTTCTAAATGCCCATCATTAGATGATAGGTGGTACATGCACAGTTGCTCTGGGAGTCTTC
AGAATAGAAACTACCCATCTCAAGAGGAGCTCATTAAGGTTGTTGATGTGGAGGAGCAACAGCTGGAAGA
GTCTGGGCCACACGATTTGACGGAAACATCTTACTTGCCAAGGCAAGATCTAGAGGGAACCCCTTACCTG
GAATCTGGAATCAGCCTCTTCTCTGATGACCCTGAATCTGATCCTTCTGAAGACAGAGCCCCAGAGTCAG
CTCGTGTTGGCAACATACCATCTTCAACCTCTGCATTGAAAGTTCCCCAATTGAAAGTTGCAGAATCTGC
CCAGGGTCCAGCTGCTGCTCATACTACTGATACTGCTGGGTATAATGCAATGGAAGAAAGTGTGAGCAGG
GAGAAGCCAGAATTGACAGCTTCAACAGAAAGGGTCAACAAAAGAATGTCCATGGTGGTGAGTGGCCTGA
CCCCAGAAGAATTTATGCTCGTGTACAAGTTTGCCAGAAAACACCACATCACTTTAACTAATCTAATTAC
TGAAGAGACTACTCATGTTGTTATGAAAACAGATGCTGAGTTTGTGTGTGAACGGACACTGAAATATTTT
CTAGGAATTGCGGGAGGAAAATGGGTAGTTAGCTATTTCTGGGTGACCCAGTCTATTAAAGAAAGAAAAA
TGCTGAATGAGCATGATTTTGAAGTCAGAGGAGATGTGGTCAATGGAAGAAACCACCAAGGTCCAAAGCG
AGCAAGAGAATCCCAGGACAGAAAGATCTTCAGGGGGCTAGAAATCTGTTGCTATGGGCCCTTCACCAAC
ATGCCCACAGATCAACTGGAATGGATGGTACAGCTGTGTGGTGCTTCTGTGGTGAAGGAGCTTTCATCAT
TCACCCTTGGCACAGGTGTCCACCCAATTGTGGTTGTGCAGCCAGATGCCTGGACAGAGGACAATGGCTT
CCATGCAATTGGGCAGATGTGTGAGGCACCTGTGGTGACCCGAGAGTGGGTGTTGGACAGTGTAGCACTC
TACCAGTGCCAGGAGCTGGACACCTACCTGATACCCCAGATCCCCCACAGCCACTACGGAGGAGGTGGAA
GCGGAGGAGGAGGAAGCGGAGGAGGAGGTAGCCGATTAATAATACGACTCACTATAGGGGCCACCATGGA
CTACAAGGATGACGACGATAAAAAGCTTCAGCAAGAGGAAGAAGACCGACAGTTGGCTCTGCAGTTGCAG
CGCATGTTCGACAATGAGAGGCGGACTGTGAGCCGGCGAAAAGGAAGTGTGGATCAGTATCTCCTACGGT
CCAGCAACATGGCCGGGGCCAAGTAGACGCGTAAATGATTGCAGATCCACTAGTTCTAGAGCTCGCTGAT
CAGCCTCGACTGTGCCTTCTAGTTGCCAGCCATCTGTTGTTTGCCCCTCCCCCGTGCCTTCCTTGACCCT
GGAAGGTGCCACTCCCACTGTCCTTTCCTAATAAAATGAGGAAATTGCATCGCATTGTCTGAGTAGGTGT
CATTCTATTCTGGGGGGTGGGGTGGGGCAGGACAGCAAGGGGGAGGATTGGGAAGACAATAGCAGGCATG
CTGGGGATGCGGTGGGCTCTATGGCTTCTGAGGCGGAAAGAACCAGCTGGGGCTCGAGATCCACTAGTTC
TAGCCTCGAGGCTAGAGCGGCCCCGGTGCCTAGAGAAGGTGGCGCGGGGTAAACTGGGAAAGTGATGTCG
TGTACTGGCTCCGCCTTTTTCCCGAGGGTGGGGGAGAACCGTATATAAGTGCAGTAGTCGCCGTGAACGT
TCTTTTTCGCAACGGGTTTGCCGCCAGAACACAGGTAAGTGCCGTGTGTGGTTCCCGCGGGCCTGGCCTC
TTTACGGGTTATGGCCCTTGCGTGCCTTGAATTACTTCCACCTGGCTGCAGTACGTGATTCTTGATCCCG
AGCTTCGGGTTGGAAGTGGGTGGGAGAGTTCGAGGCCTTGCGCTTAAGGAGCCCCTTCGCCTCGTGCTTG
AGTTGAGGCCTGGCCTGGGCGCTGGGGCCGCCGCGTGCGAATCTGGTGGCACCTTCGCGCCTGTCTCGCT
GCTTTCGATAAGTCTCTAGCCATTTAAAATTTTTGATGACCTGCTGCGACGCTTTTTTTCTGGCAAGATA
GTCTTGTAAATGCGGGCCAAGATCTGCACACTGGTATTTCGGTTTTTGGGGCCGCGGGCGGCGACGGGGC
CCGTGCGTCCCAGCGCACATGTTCGGCGAGGCGGGGCCTGCGAGCGCGGCCACCGAGAATCGGACGGGGG
TAGTCTCAAGCTGGCCGGCCTGCTCTGGTGCCTGGCCTCGCGCCGCCGTGTATCGCCCCGCCCTGGGCGG
CAAGGCTGGCCCGGTCGGCACCAGTTGCGTGAGCGGAAAGATGGCCGCTTCCCGGCCCTGCTGCAGGGAG
CTCAAAATGGAGGACGCGGCGCTCGGGAGAGCGGGCGGGTGAGTCACCCACACAAAGGAAAAGGGCCTTT
CCGTCCTCAGCCGTCGCTTCATGTGACTCCACGGAGTACCGGGCGCCGTCCAGGCACCTCGATTAGTTCT
CGAGCTTTTGGAGTACGTCGTCTTTAGGTTGGGGGGAGGGGTTTTATGCGATGGAGTTTCCCCACACTGA
GTGGGTGGAGACTGAAGTTAGGCCAGCTTGGCACTTGATGTAATTCTCCTTGGAATTTGCCCTTTTTGAG
TTTGGATCTTGGTTCATTCTCAAGCCTCAGACAGTGGTTCAAAGTTTTTTTCTTCCATTTCAGGTGTCGT
GAGCGATCGCATCGACAGTGTTTAAACGCCACCATGGTGAGCAAGGGCGAGGAGCTGTTCACCGGGGTGG
TGCCCATCCTGGTCGAGCTGGACGGCGACGTAAACGGCCACAAGTTCAGCGTGAGGGGCGAGGGCGAGGG
CGATGCCACCAACGGCAAGCTGACCCTGAAGTTCATCTGCACCACCGGCAAGCTGCCCGTGCCCTGGCCC
ACCCTCGTGACCACCCTGAGCCACGGCGTGCAGTGCTTCGCCCGCTACCCCGACCACATGAAGCAGCACG
ACTTCTTCAAGTCCGCCATGCCCGAAGGCTACGTCCAGGAGCGCACCATCTTCTTCAAGGACGACGGCAC
CTACAAGACCCGCGCCGAGGTGAAGTTCGAGGGCGACACCCTGGTGAACCGCATCGAGCTGAAGGGCGTC
GACTTCAAGGAGGACGGCAACATCCTGGGGCACAAGCTGGAGTACAACTTCAACAGCCACAACATCTATA
TCATGGCCGTCAAGCAGAAGAACGGCATCAAGGTGAACTTCAAGATCCGCCACAACGTGGAGGACGGCAG
CGTGCAGCTCGCCGACCACTACCAGCAGAACACCCCCATCGGCGACGGCCCCGTGCTGCTGCCCGACAGC
CACTACCTGAGCACCCAGTCCGTGCTGAGCAAAGACCCCAACGAGAAGCGCGATCACATGGTCCTGCTGG
AGTTCCGCACCGCCGCCGGGATCACTCTCGGCATGGACGAGCTGTACAAGTGAGAATTCCTAGAGCTCGC
TGATCAGCCTCGACTGTGCCTTCTAGTTGCCAGCCATCTGTTGTTTGCCCCTCCCCCGTGCCTTCCTTGA
CCCTGGAAGGTGCCACTCCCACTGTCCTTTCCTAATAAAATGAGGAAATTGCATCGCATTGTCTGAGTAG
GTGTCATTCTATTCTGGGGGGTGGGGTGGGGCAGGACAGCAAGGGGGAGGATTGGGAAGAGAATAGCAGG
CATGCGTTTAAACATTAGTCGACAGGGCCGCCACTGGCCGTCGTTTTACAACGTCGTGACTGGGAAAACC
CTGGCGTTACCCAACTTAATCGCCTTGCAGCACATCCCCCTTTCGCCAGCTGGCGTAATAGCGAAGAGGC
CCGCACCGATCGCCCTTCCCAACAGTTGCGCAGCCTGAATGGCGAATGGAAATTGTAAGCGTTAATATTT
TGTTAAAATTCGCGTTAAATTTTTGTTAAATCAGCTCATTTTTTAACCAATAGGCCGAAATCGGCAAAAT
CCCTTATAAATCAAAAGAATAGACCGAGATAGGGT
[37 nt withheld, positions 10536-10572]
AAAGAACGTGGACTCCAACGTCAAAGG
[49 nt withheld, positions 10600-10648]
T
[91 nt withheld, positions 10650-10740]
G
[124 nt withheld, positions 10742-10865]
CAGGTGGCACTTTTCGGGGAAATGTGCGCGGAACCCCTATTTGTTTATTTTTCTAAATACATTCAAATAT
GTATCCGCTCATGAGACAATAACCCTGATAAATGCTTCAATAATATTGAAAAAGGAAGAGTATGAGTATT
CAACATTTCCGTGTCGCCCTTATTCCCTTTTTTGCGGCATTTTGCCTTCCTGTTTTTGCTCACCCAGAAA
CGCTGGTGAAAGTAAAAGATGCTGAAGATCAGTTGGGTGCACGAGTGGGTTACATCGAACTGGATCTCAA
CAGCGGTAAGATCCTTGAGAGTTTTCGCCCCGAAGAACGTTTTCCAATGATGAGCACTTTTAAAGTTCTG
CTATGTGGCGCGGTATTATCCCGTATTGACGCCGGGCAAGAGCAACTCGGTCGCCGCATACACTATTCTC
AGAATGACTTGGTTGAGTACTCACCAGTCACAGAAAAGCATCTTACGGATGGCATGACAGTAAGAGAATT
ATGCAGTGCTGCCATAACCATGAGTGATAACACTGCGGCCAACTTACTTCTGACAACGATCGGAGGACCG
AAGGAGCTAACCGCTTTTTTGCACAACATGGGGGATCATGTAACTCGCCTTGATCGTTGGGAACCGGAGC
TGAATGAAGCCATACCAAACGACGAGCGTGACACCACGATGCCTGTAGCAATGGCAACAACGTTGCGCAA
ACTATTAACTGGCGAACTACTTACTCTAGCTTCCCGGCAACAATTAATAGACTGGATGGAGGCGGATAAA
GTTGCAGGACCACTTCTGCGCTCGGCCCTTCCGGCTGGCTGGTTTATTGCTGATAAATCTGGAGCCGGTG
AGCGTGGGTCTCGCGGTATCATTGCAGCACTGGGGCCAGATGGTAAGCCCTCCCGTATCGTAGTTATCTA
CACGACGGGGAGTCAGGCAACTATGGATGAACGAAATAGACAGATCGCTGAGATAGGTGCCTCACTGATT
AAGCATTGGTAACTGTCAGACCAAGTTTACTCATATATACTTTAGATTGATTTAAAACTTCATTTTTAAT
TTAAAAGGATCTAGGTGAAGATCCTTTTTGATAATCTCATGACCAAAATCCCTTAACGTGAGTTTTCGTT
CCACTGAGCGTCAGACCCCGTAGAAAAGATCAAAGGATCTTCTTGAGATCCTTTTTTTCTGCGCGTAATC
TGCTGCTTGCAAACAAAAAAACCACCGCTACCAGCGGTGGTTTGTTTGCCGGATCAAGAGCTACCAACTC
TTTTTCCGAAGGTAACTGGCTTCAGCAGAGCGCAGATACCAAATACTGTTCTTCTAGTGTAGCCGTAGTT
AGGCCACCACTTCAAGAACTCTGTAGCACCGCCTACATACCTCGCTCTGCTAATCCTGTTACCAGTGGCT
GCTGCCAGTGGCGATAAGTCGTGTCTTACCGGGTTGGACTCAAGACGATAGTTACCGGATAAGGCGCAGC
GGTCGGGCTGAACGGGGGGTTCGTGCACACAGCCCAGCTTGGAGCGAACGACCTACACCGAACTGAGATA
CCTACAGCGTGAGCTATGAGAAAGCGCCACGCTTCCCGAAGGGAGAAAGGCGGACAGGTATCCGGTAAGC
GGCAGGGTCGGAACAGGAGAGCGCACGAGGGAGCTTCCAGGGGGAAACGCCTGGTATCTTTATAGTCCTG
TCGGGTTTCGCCACCTCTGACTTGAGCGTCGATTTTTGTGATGCTCGTCAGGGGGGCGGAGCCTATGGAA
AAACGCCAGCAACGCGGCCTTTTTACGGTTCCTGGCCTTTTGCTGGCCTTTTGCTCACATGTTCTTTCCT
GCGTTATCCCCTGATTCTGTGGATAACCGTATTACCGCCTTTGAGTGAGCTGATACCGCTCGCCGCAGCC
GAACGACCGAGCGCAGCGAGTCAGTGAGCGAGGAAGCGGAA
